>Addgene plasmid #166467 | pHAGE-neo | addgene full sequence | sequence record 329693 | Addgene NGS Result
ATAGATCCTAATCAACCTCTGGATTACAAAATTTGTGAAAGATTGACTGGTATTCTTAACTATGTTGCTC
CTTTTACGCTATGTGGATACGCTGCTTTAATGCCTTTGTATCATGCTATTGCTTCCCGTATGGCTTTCAT
TTTCTCCTCCTTGTATAAATCCTGGTTGCTGTCTCTTTATGAGGAGTTGTGGCCCGTTGTCAGGCAACGT
GGCGTGGTGTGCACTGTGTTTGCTGACGCAACCCCCACTGGTTGGGGCATTGCCACCACCTGTCAGCTCC
TTTCCGGGACTTTCGCTTTCCCCCTCCCTATTGCCACGGCGGAACTCATCGCCGCCTGCCTTGCCCGCTG
CTGGACAGGGGCTCGGCTGTTGGGCACTGACAATTCCGTGGTGTTGTCGGGGAAATCATCGTCCTTTCCT
TGGCTGCTCGCCTGTGTTGCCACCTGGATTCTGCGCGGGACGTCCTTCTGCTACGTCCCTTCGGCCCTCA
ATCCAGCGGACCTTCCTTCCCGCGGCCTGCTGCCGGCTCTGCGGCCTCTTCCGCGTCTTCGCCTTCGCCC
TCAGACGAGTCGGATCTCCCTTTGGGCCGCCTCCCCGCCTGAGATCCTTTAAGACCAATGACTTACAAGG
CAGCTGTAGATCTTAGCCACTTTTTAAAAGAAAAGGGGGGACTGGAAGGGCTAATTCACTCCCAACGAAG
ACAAGATCTGCTTTTTGCTTGTACTGGGTCTCTCTGGTTAGACCAGATCTGAGCCTGGGAGCTCTCTGGC
TAACTAGGGAACCCACTGCTTAAGCCTCAATAAAGCTTGCCTTGAGTGCTTCAAGTAGTGTGTGCCCGTC
TGTTGTGTGACTCTGGTAACTAGAGATCCCTCAGACCCTTTTAGTCAGTGTGGAAAATCTCTAGCAGTAG
TAGTTCATGTCATCTTATTATTCAGTATTTATAACTTGCAAAGAAATGAATATCAGAGAGTGAGAGGCCC
GGGTTAATTAAGGAAAGGGCTAGATCATTCTTGAAGACGAAAGGGCCTCGTGATACGCCTATTTTTATAG
GTTAATGTCATGATAATAATGGTTTCTTAGACGTCAGGTGGCACTTTTCGGGGAAATGTGCGCGGAACCC
CTATTTGTTTATTTTTCTAAATACATTCAAATATGTATCCGCTCATGAGACAATAACCCTGATAAATGCT
TCAATAATATTGAAAAAGGAAGAGTATGAGTATTCAACATTTCCGTGTCGCCCTTATTCCCTTTTTTGCG
GCATTTTGCCTTCCTGTTTTTGCTCACCCAGAAACGCTGGTGAAAGTAAAAGATGCTGAAGATCAGTTGG
GTGCACGAGTGGGTTACATCGAACTGGATCTCAACAGCGGTAAGATCCTTGAGAGTTTTCGCCCCGAAGA
ACGTTTTCCAATGATGAGCACTTTTAAAGTTCTGCTATGTGGCGCGGTATTATCCCGTGTTGACGCCGGG
CAAGAGCAACTCGGTCGCCGCATACACTATTCTCAGAATGACTTGGTTGAGTACTCACCAGTCACAGAAA
AGCATCTTACGGATGGCATGACAGTAAGAGAATTATGCAGTGCTGCCATAACCATGAGTGATAACACTGC
GGCCAACTTACTTCTGACAACGATCGGAGGACCGAAGGAGCTAACCGCTTTTTTGCACAACATGGGGGAT
CATGTAACTCGCCTTGATCGTTGGGAACCGGAGCTGAATGAAGCCATACCAAACGACGAGCGTGACACCA
CGATGCCTGTAGCAATGGCAACAACGTTGCGCAAACTATTAACTGGCGAACTACTTACTCTAGCTTCCCG
GCAACAATTAATAGACTGGATGGAGGCGGATAAAGTTGCAGGACCACTTCTGCGCTCGGCCCTTCCGGCT
GGCTGGTTTATTGCTGATAAATCTGGAGCCGGTGAGCGTGGGTCTCGCGGTATCATTGCAGCACTGGGGC
CAGATGGTAAGCCCTCCCGTATCGTAGTTATCTACACGACGGGGAGTCAGGCAACTATGGATGAACGAAA
TAGACAGATCGCTGAGATAGGTGCCTCACTGATTAAGCATTGGTAACTGTCAGACCAAGTTTACTCATAT
ATACTTTAGATTGATTTAAAACTTCATTTTTAATTTAAAAGGATCTAGGTGAAGATCCTTTTTGATAATC
TCATGACCAAAATCCCTTAACGTGAGTTTTCGTTCCACTGAGCGTCAGACCCCGTAGAAAAGATCAAAGG
ATCTTCTTGAGATCCTTTTTTTCTGCGCGTAATCTGCTGCTTGCAAACAAAAAAACCACCGCTACCAGCG
GTGGTTTGTTTGCCGGATCAAGAGCTACCAACTCTTTTTCCGAAGGTAACTGGCTTCAGCAGAGCGCAGA
TACCAAATACTGTTCTTCTAGTGTAGCCGTAGTTAGGCCACCACTTCAAGAACTCTGTAGCACCGCCTAC
ATACCTCGCTCTGCTAATCCTGTTACCAGTGGCTGCTGCCAGTGGCGATAAGTCGTGTCTTACCGGGTTG
GACTCAAGACGATAGTTACCGGATAAGGCGCAGCGGTCGGGCTGAACGGGGGGTTCGTGCACACAGCCCA
GCTTGGAGCGAACGACCTACACCGAACTGAGATACCTACAGCGTGAGCTATGAGAAAGCGCCACGCTTCC
CGAAGGGAGAAAGGCGGACAGGTATCCGGTAAGCGGCAGGGTCGGAACAGGAGAGCGCACGAGGGAGCTT
CCAGGGGGAAACGCCTGGTATCTTTATAGTCCTGTCGGGTTTCGCCACCTCTGACTTGAGCGTCGATTTT
TGTGATGCTCGTCAGGGGGGCGGAGCCTATGGAAAAACGCCAGCAACGCGGCCTTTTTACGGTTCCTGGC
CTTTTGCTGGCCTTTTGCTCACATGTTCTTTCCTGCGTTATCCCCTGATTCTGTGGATAACCGTATTACC
GCCTTTGAGTGAGCTGATACCGCTCGCCGCAGCCGAACGACCGAGCGCAGCGAGTCAGTGAGCGAGGAAG
CGGAAGAGCGCCCAATACGCAAACCGCCTCTCCCCGCGCGTTGGCCGATTCATTAATGCAGCAAGCTCAT
GGCTGACTAATTTTTTTTATTTATGCAGAGGCCGAGGCCGCCTCGGCCTCTGAGCTATTCCAGAAGTAGT
GAGGAGGCTTTTTTGGAGGCCTAGGCTTTTGCAAAAAGCTCCCCGTGGCACGACAGGTTTCCCGACTGGA
AAGCGGGCAGTGAGCGCAACGCAATTAATGTGAGTTAGCTCACTCATTAGGCACCCCAGGCTTTACACTT
TATGCTTCCGGCTCGTATGTTGTGTGGAATTGTGAGCGGATAACAATTTCACACAGGAAACAGCTATGAC
ATGATTACGAATTTCACAAATAAAGCATTTTTTTCACTGCATTCTAGTTGTGGTTTGTCCAAACTCATCA
ATGTATCTTATCATGTCTGGATCAACTGGATAACTCAAGCTAACCAAAATCATCCCAAACTTCCCACCCC
ATACCCTATTACCACTGCCAATTACCTGTGGTTTCATTTACTCTAAACCTGTGATTCCTCTGAATTATTT
TCATTTTAAAGAAATTGTATTTGTTAAATATGTACTACAAACTTAGTAGTTGGAAGGGCTAATTCACTCC
CAAAGAAGACAAGATATCCTTGATCTGTGGATCTACCACACACAAGGCTACTTCCCTGATTAGCAGAACT
ACACACCAGGGCCAGGGGTCAGATATCCACTGACCTTTGGATGGTGCTACAAGCTAGTACCAGTTGAGCC
AGATAAGGTAGAAGAGGCCAATAAAGGAGAGAACACCAGCTTGTTACACCCTGTGAGCCTGCATGGGATG
GATGACCCGGAGAGAGAAGTGTTAGAGTGGAGGTTTGACAGCCGCCTAGCATTTCATCACGTGGCCCGAG
AGCTGCATCCGGAGTACTTCAAGAACTGCTGATATCGAGCTTGCTACAAGGGACTTTCCGCTGGGGACTT
TCCAGGGAGGCGTGGCCTGGGCGGGACTGGGGAGTGGCGAGCCCTCAGATCCTGCATATAAGCAGCTGCT
TTTTGCCTGTACTGGGTCTCTCTGGTTAGACCAGATCTGAGCCTGGGAGCTCTCTGGCTAACTAGGGAAC
CCACTGCTTAAGCCTCAATAAAGCTTGCCTTGAGTGCTTCAAGTAGTGTGTGCCCGTCTGTTGTGTGACT
CTGGTAACTAGAGATCCCTCAGACCCTTTTAGTCAGTGTGGAAAATCTCTAGCAGTGGCGCCCGAACAGG
GACTTGAAAGCGAAAGGGAAACCAGAGGAGCTCTCTCGACGCAGGACTCGGCTTGCTGAAGCGCGCACGG
CAAGAGGCGAGGGGCGGCGACTGGTGAGTACGCCAAAAATTTTGACTAGCGGAGGCTAGAAGGAGAGAGA
TGGGTGCGAGAGCGTCAGTATTAAGCGGGGGAGAATTAGATCGCGATGGGAAAAAATTCGGTTAAGGCCA
GGGGGAAAGAAAAAATATAAATTAAAACATATAGTATGGGCAAGCAGGGAGCTAGAACGATTCGCAGTTA
ATCCTGGCCTGTTAGAAACATCAGAAGGCTGTAGACAAATACTGGGACAGCTACAACCATCCCTTCAGAC
AGGATCAGAAGAACTTAGATCATTATATAATACAGTAGCAACCCTCTATTGTGTGCATCAAAGGATAGAG
ATAAAAGACACCAAGGAAGCTTTAGACAAGATAGAGGAAGAGCAAAACAAAAGTAAGACCACCGCACAGC
AAGCGGCCGGCCGCTGATCTTCAGACCTGGAGGAGGAGATATGAGGGACAATTGGAGAAGTGAATTATAT
AAATATAAAGTAGTAAAAATTGAACCATTAGGAGTAGCACCCACCAAGGCAAAGAGAAGAGTGGTGCAGA
GAGAAAAAAGAGCAGTGGGAATAGGAGCTTTGTTCCTTGGGTTCTTGGGAGCAGCAGGAAGCACTATGGG
CGCAGCGTCAATGACGCTGACGGTACAGGCCAGACAATTATTGTCTGGTATAGTGCAGCAGCAGAACAAT
TTGCTGAGGGCTATTGAGGCGCAACAGCATCTGTTGCAACTCACAGTCTGGGGCATCAAGCAGCTCCAGG
CAAGAATCCTGGCTGTGGAAAGATACCTAAAGGATCAACAGCTCCTGGGGATTTGGGGTTGCTCTGGAAA
ACTCATTTGCACCACTGCTGTGCCTTGGAATGCTAGTTGGAGTAATAAATCTCTGGAACAGATTTGGAAT
CACACGACCTGGATGGAGTGGGACAGAGAAATTAACAATTACACAAGCTTAATACACTCCTTAATTGAAG
AATCGCAAAACCAGCAAGAAAAGAATGAACAAGAATTATTGGAATTAGATAAATGGGCAAGTTTGTGGAA
TTGGTTTAACATAACAAATTGGCTGTGGTATATAAAATTATTCATAATGATAGTAGGAGGCTTGGTAGGT
TTAAGAATAGTTTTTGCTGTACTTTCTATAGTGAATAGAGTTAGGCAGGGATATTCACCATTATCGTTTC
AGACCCACCTCCCAACCCCGAGGGGACCCGACAGGCCCGAAGGAATAGAAGAAGAAGGTGGAGAGAGAGA
CAGAGACAGATCCATTCGATTAGTGAACGGATCTCGACGGTATCGCCGAATTCACAAATGGCAGTATTCA
TCCACAATTTTAAAAGAAAAGGGGGGATTGGGGGGTACAGTGCAGGGGAAAGAATAGTAGACATAATAGC
AACAGACATACAAACTAAAGAATTACAAAAACAAATTACAAAAATTCAAAATTTTCGGGTTTATTACAGG
GACAGCAGAGATCCAGTTTGGACTAGTCGTGAGGCTCCGGTGCCCGTCAGTGGGCAGAGCGCACATCGCC
CACAGTCCCCGAGAAGTTGGGGGGAGGGGTCGGCAATTGAACCGGTGCCTAGAGAAGGTGGCGCGGGGTA
AACTGGGAAAGTGATGTCGTGTACTGGCTCCGCCTTTTTCCCGAGGGTGGGGGAGAACCGTATATAAGTG
CAGTAGTCGCCGTGAACGTTCTTTTTCGCAACGGGTTTGCCGCCAGAACACAGGTAAGTGCCGTGTGTGG
TTCCCGCGGGCCTGGCCTCTTTACGGGTTATGGCCCTTGCGTGCCTTGAATTACTTCCACCTGGCTGCAG
TACGTGATTCTTGATCCCGAGCTTCGGGTTGGAAGTGGGTGGGAGAGTTCGAGGCCTTGCGCTTAAGGAG
CCCCTTCGCCTCGTGCTTGAGTTGAGGCCTGGCCTGGGCGCTGGGGCCGCCGCGTGCGAATCTGGTGGCA
CCTTCGCGCCTGTCTCGCTGCTTTCGATAAGTCTCTAGCCATTTAAAATTTTTGATGACCTGCTGCGACG
CTTTTTTTCTGGCAAGATAGTCTTGTAAATGCGGGCCAAGATCTGCACACTGGTATTTCGGTTTTTGGGG
CCGCGGGCGGCGACGGGGCCCGTGCGTCCCAGCGCACATGTTCGGCGAGGCGGGGCCTGCGAGCGCGGCC
ACCGAGAATCGGACGGGGGTAGTCTCAAGCTGGCCGGCCTGCTCTGGTGCCTGGCCTCGCGCCGCCGTGT
ATCGCCCCGCCCTGGGCGGCAAGGCTGGCCCGGTCGGCACCAGTTGCGTGAGCGGAAAGATGGCCGCTTC
CCGGCCCTGCTGCAGGGAGCTCAAAATGGAGGACGCGGCGCTCGGGAGAGCGGGCGGGTGAGTCACCCAC
ACAAAGGAAAAGGGCCTTTCCGTCCTCAGCCGTCGCTTCATGTGACTCCACGGAGTACCGGGCGCCGTCC
AGGCACCTCGATTAGTTCTCGAGCTTTTGGAGTACGTCGTCTTTAGGTTGGGGGGAGGGGTTTTATGCGA
TGGAGTTTCCCCACACTGAGTGGGTGGAGACTGAAGTTAGGCCAGCTTGGCACTTGATGTAATTCTCCTT
GGAATTTGCCCTTTTTGAGTTTGGATCTTGGTTCATTCTCAAGCCTCAGACAGTGGTTCAAAGTTTTTTT
CTTCCATTTCAGGTGTCGTGAAGCGGCCGCACCGGTCTGCAGCTAGCTCGAGTCTAGAGGATCCCTCCCC
CCCCCCTAACGTTACTGGCCGAAGCCGCTTGGAATAAGGCCGGTGTGCGTTTGTCTATATGTTATTTTCC
ACCATATTGCCGTCTTTTGGCAATGTGAGGGCCCGGAAACCTGGCCCTGTCTTCTTGACGAGCATTCCTA
GGGGTCTTTCCCCTCTCGCCAAAGGAATGCAAGGTCTGTTGAATGTCGTGAAGGAAGCAGTTCCTCTGGA
AGCTTCTTGAAGACAAACAACGTCTGTAGCGACCCTTTGCAGGCAGCGGAACCCCCCACCTGGCGACAGG
TGCCTCTGCGGCCAAAAGCCACGTGTATAAGATACACCTGCAAAGGCGGCACAACCCCAGTGCCACGTTG
TGAGTTGGATAGTTGTGGAAAGAGTCAAATGGCTCTCCTCAAGCGTATTCAACAAGGGGCTGAAGGATGC
CCAGAAGGTACCCCATTGTATGGGATCTGATCTGGGGCCTCGGTGCACATGCTTTACATGTGTTTAGTCG
AGGTTAAAAAAACGTCTAGGCCCCCCGAACCACGGGGACGTGGTTTTCCTTTGAAAAACACGATGATAAT
ATGGCCACACATATGATGATTGAACAAGATGGATTGCACGCAGGTTCTCCGGCCGCTTGGGTGGAGAGGC
TATTCGGCTATGACTGGGCACAACAGACAATCGGCTGCTCTGATGCCGCCGTGTTCCGGCTGTCAGCGCA
GGGGCGCCCGGTTCTTTTTGTCAAGACCGACCTGTCCGGTGCCCTGAATGAACTGCAGGACGAGGCAGCG
CGGCTATCGTGGCTGGCCACGACGGGCGTTCCTTGCGCAGCTGTGCTCGACGTTGTCACTGAAGCGGGAA
GGGACTGGCTGCTATTGGGCGAAGTGCCGGGGCAGGATCTCCTGTCATCTCACCTTGCTCCTGCCGAGAA
AGTATCCATCATGGCTGATGCAATGCGGCGGCTGCATACGCTTGATCCGGCTACCTGCCCATTCGACCAC
CAAGCGAAACATCGCATCGAGCGAGCACGTACTCGGATGGAAGCCGGTCTTGTCGATCAGGATGATCTGG
ACGAAGAGCATCAGGGGCTCGCGCCAGCCGAACTGTTCGCCAGGCTCAAGGCGCGCATGCCCGACGGCGA
GGATCTCGTCGTGACCCATGGCGATGCCTGCTTGCCGAATATCATGGTGGAAAATGGCCGCTTTTCTGGA
TTCATCGACTGTGGCCGGCTGGGTGTGGCGGACCGCTATCAGGACATAGCGTTGGCTACCCGTGATATTG
CTGAAGAGCTTGGCGGCGAATGGGCTGACCGCTTCCTCGTGCTTTACGGTATCGCCGCTCCCGATTCGCA
GCGCATCGCCTTCTATCGCCTTCTTGACGAGTTCTTCTGAATCG
Features (pLannotate 1.2.2; 23 found; start..end, strand, type, name):
     10..598     +  misc_feature   WPRE: woodchuck hepatitis virus posttranscriptional regulatory element
    606..671     +  CDS            nef (fragment): NEF_HV1Z2 - Experimental evidence at protein level: Swiss-Prot protein existence level 1. Extracellular Nef protein targets CD4(+) T-lymphocytes for apoptosis by interacting with CXCR4 surface receptors. From Human immunodeficiency virus type 1 group M subtype D (isolate Z2/CDC-Z34) (HIV-1).
    673..906     +  LTR            3' LTR (ΔU3): self-inactivating 3' long terminal repeat (LTR) from HIV-1
   1111..1215    +  promoter       AmpR promoter: bla
   1216..2076    +  CDS            AmpR: β-lactamase; bla; confers resistance to ampicillin, carbenicillin, and related antibiotics
   2247..2835    +  rep_origin     ori: high-copy-number ColE1/pMB1/pBR322/pUC origin of replication
   3018..3072    +  CDS            lacI (fragment): lac repressor; lacI; The lac repressor binds to the lac operator to inhibit transcription in E. coli. This inhibition can be relieved by adding lactose or isopropyl-β-D-thiogalactopyranoside (IPTG).
   3078..3171    +  rep_origin     SV40 ori (fragment): SV40 origin of replication
   3196..3233    +  CDS            lacI (fragment): lac repressor; lacI; The lac repressor binds to the lac operator to inhibit transcription in E. coli. This inhibition can be relieved by adding lactose or isopropyl-β-D-thiogalactopyranoside (IPTG).
   3246..3267    +  protein_bind   CAP binding site: CAP binding activates transcription in the presence of cAMP. E. coli catabolite activator protein
   3282..3312    +  promoter       lac promoter: promoter for the E. coli lac operon
   3320..3336    +  protein_bind   lac operator: The lac repressor binds to the lac operator to inhibit transcription in E. coli. This inhibition can be relieved by adding lactose or isopropyl-β-D-thiogalactopyranoside (IPTG). lac repressor encoded by lacI
   3370..3453    +  polyA_signal   SV40 poly(A) signal (fragment): SV40 polyadenylation signal
   3620..3949    +  CDS            nef (fragment): NEF_HV1BR - Experimental evidence at protein level: Swiss-Prot protein existence level 1. Extracellular Nef protein targets CD4(+) T-lymphocytes for apoptosis by interacting with CXCR4 surface receptors (PubMed:14990729). From Human immunodeficiency virus type 1 group M subtype B (isolate BRU/LAI) (HIV-1).
   3997..4254    +  LTR            5' LTR (truncated): truncated 5' long terminal repeat (LTR) from HIV-1
   4301..4426    +  misc_feature   HIV-1 Ψ: packaging signal of human immunodeficiency virus type 1
   4410..4748    +  CDS            HIV-1 gag (fragment): gag protein from human immunodeficiency virus 1; gag
   4923..5156    +  misc_feature   RRE: The Rev response element (RRE) of HIV-1 allows for Rev-dependent mRNA export from the nucleus to the cytoplasm.
   5533..5633    +  CDS            Rev (fragment): human immunodeficiency virus 1 (HIV-1) Rev protein; rev; enhances nuclear export of unspliced and incompletely spliced viral mRNAs
   5678..5795    +  misc_feature   cPPT/CTS: central polypurine tract and central termination sequence of HIV-1
   5843..7021    +  promoter       EF-1α promoter: strong constitutive promoter for human elongation factor EF-1α
   7167..7629    +  misc_feature   IRES: internal ribosome entry site (IRES) of the encephalomyocarditis virus (EMCV)
   7646..8437    +  CDS            neo: KKA2_KLEPN - Also known as kan, nptII. Experimental evidence at protein level: Swiss-Prot protein existence level 1. Resistance to kanamycin, neomycin, paromomycin, ribostamycin, butirosin and gentamicin B. From Klebsiella pneumoniae.
