[The description below was written by a language model from this plasmid's Addgene catalogue record and pLannotate feature annotations shown in this document.]
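Description:
pHAGE-neo is an empty HIV-1-based lentiviral expression backbone of the pHAGE family, about 8.4 kb, intended to receive a cDNA for overexpression in mammalian cells. In bacteria it is maintained through a high-copy ColE1/pUC-type origin and selected with ampicillin via the β-lactamase gene. The record lists a recombination-reducing E. coli strain for propagation, as is common for plasmids carrying repeated LTR sequences. No insert is present.

The viral portion of the plasmid runs from a truncated 5' LTR through the Ψ packaging signal (overlapping a gag fragment), the Rev response element for Rev-dependent nuclear export of the genomic RNA, and the cPPT/CTS element that aids nuclear import of the reverse-transcribed genome. Downstream sits the expression cassette, in which the strong constitutive human EF-1α promoter is followed by a short unannotated gap, presumably where the cDNA is cloned, although the record does not describe the cloning sites. After this come an EMCV IRES and the neomycin phosphotransferase (neo) coding sequence. This arrangement yields a bicistronic transcript, so the inserted gene and the neo marker are expressed from the same mRNA and transduced cells can be selected with G418. A WPRE after neo enhances transcript stability and expression, and the ΔU3 3' LTR makes the integrated provirus self-inactivating. Small annotated fragments of nef, rev, lacI, the lac promoter/operator, the SV40 origin and the SV40 poly(A) signal are vestigial viral or backbone sequence rather than functional payload.

Because the vector lacks complete viral genes, producing particles requires separate packaging and envelope plasmids. It serves as a backbone or empty-vector control for stable cDNA overexpression.
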