Addgene plasmid #166467: pHAGE-neo
Purpose: (Empty Backbone) Empty vector to express overexpression cDNA
Depositing lab: Shuguo Sun. Depositing organization: Huazhong University of Science & Technology. Publication: Interferon-gamma induces tumor resistance to anti-PD-1 immunotherapy by promoting YAP phase separation. Yu M, Peng Z, Qin M, Liu Y, Wang J, Zhang C, Lin J, Dong T, Wang L, Li S, Yang Y, Xu S, Guo W, Zhang X, Shi M, Peng H, Luo X, Zhang H, Zhang L, Li Y, Yang XP, Sun S. Mol Cell. 2021 Feb 13. pii: S1097-2765(21)00010-1. doi: 10.1016/j.molcel.2021.01.010. PubMed 33606996.
Backbone
  Vector backbone: pHAGE
  Vector type: Lentiviral
Growth in bacteria
  Bacterial resistance: Ampicillin, 100 μg/mL
  Growth temperature: 37°C
  Growth strain: NEB Stable
  Copy number: High Copy
Gene/Insert
  Gene/Insert name: None
Terms and licenses: Academic/Nonprofit Terms; Industry Terms: Not Available to Industry
How to cite: pHAGE-neo was a gift from Shuguo Sun (Addgene plasmid # 166467 ; http://n2t.net/addgene:166467 ; RRID:Addgene_166467)
